Addgene plasmid #223770: pHAGE-FKBP-mEGFP-WIPI2d (R108E/R125E)
Purpose: Stable expression and inducible recruitment of protein in mammalian cell culture
Depositing lab: Sascha Martens. Depositing organization: University of Vienna. Publication: Reconstitution of BNIP3/NIX-mitophagy initiation reveals hierarchical flexibility of the autophagy machinery. Adriaenssens E, Schaar S, Cook ASI, Stuke JFM, Sawa-Makarska J, Nguyen TN, Ren X, Schuschnig M, Romanov J, Khuu G, Uoselis L, Lazarou M, Hummer G, Hurley JH, Martens S. Nat Cell Biol. 2025 Jul 25. doi: 10.1038/s41556-025-01712-y. PubMed 40715440.
Backbone
  Vector backbone: pHAGE
  Vector type: Lentiviral
Growth in bacteria
  Bacterial resistance: Ampicillin, 100 μg/mL
  Growth temperature: 37°C
  Growth strain: NEB Stable
  Copy number: Unknown
Gene/Insert
  Gene/Insert name: WIPI2d
  Species: H. sapiens (human)
  Mutation: R108E/R125E
  Entrez Gene: WIPI2 (a.k.a. ATG18B, Atg21, CGI-50, IDDSSA, WIPI-2)
  Tag / fusion protein: FKBP-mEGFP (N terminal on insert)
  Cloning method: Gibson Cloning
Terms and licenses: Academic/Nonprofit Terms; Industry Terms: Not Available to Industry
Depositor comments: Internal #: SMc2402 . Please visit https://doi.org/10.1101/2024.08.28.609967 for bioRxiv preprint.
How to cite: pHAGE-FKBP-mEGFP-WIPI2d (R108E/R125E) was a gift from Sascha Martens (Addgene plasmid # 223770 ; http://n2t.net/addgene:223770 ; RRID:Addgene_223770)
