[The description below was written by a language model from this plasmid's Addgene catalogue record and pLannotate feature annotations shown in this document.]
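Description:
pHAGE-FKBP-mEGFP-WIPI2d (R108E/R125E) is a 9.1 kb HIV-1-based lentiviral transfer vector on the pHAGE backbone, intended for stable expression of a tagged autophagy protein in cultured mammalian cells. It is propagated in E. coli through a high-copy ColE1/pUC-type origin and selected with ampicillin via the β-lactamase gene. The recorded growth strain is a recombination-reducing one, as is usual for plasmids carrying repeated LTRs. The viral portion contains a truncated 5' LTR, the Ψ packaging signal with an adjoining gag fragment, the Rev response element for Rev-dependent nuclear export of the genomic RNA, the cPPT/CTS element, and a ΔU3 self-inactivating 3' LTR. After integration, transgene expression therefore depends on the internal promoter. No mammalian selection marker is annotated, so transduced cells would presumably be identified by their green fluorescence.

The payload is driven by the CMV immediate early enhancer and promoter and is followed by a WPRE to boost transcript stability and expression. The feature table shows two consecutive FKBP12 coding units, the second using alternative codons, followed by monomeric EGFP, a short linker derived from a multiple cloning site, and the WIPI2 open reading frame. The automated annotation matched this frame to the rat orthologue, but the catalogue entry gives it as human WIPI2d. WIPI2 is a phosphatidylinositol 3-phosphate-binding component of the early autophagy machinery, and this version carries the R108E/R125E substitutions; the record does not state their functional consequence. The FKBP module allows chemically induced dimerisation with a partner domain such as FRB, matching the stated purpose of inducible recruitment of the protein, with mEGFP reporting its localisation. The associated study concerns BNIP3/NIX-dependent mitophagy initiation.
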