Features (pLannotate 1.2.2; 27 found; start..end, strand, type, name):
    377..634     +  LTR            5' LTR (truncated): truncated 5' long terminal repeat (LTR) from HIV-1
    681..806     +  misc_feature   HIV-1 Ψ: packaging signal of human immunodeficiency virus type 1
    790..1128    +  CDS            HIV-1 gag (fragment): gag protein from human immunodeficiency virus 1; gag
   1303..1536    +  misc_feature   RRE: The Rev response element (RRE) of HIV-1 allows for Rev-dependent mRNA export from the nucleus to the cytoplasm.
   1913..2013    +  CDS            Rev (fragment): human immunodeficiency virus 1 (HIV-1) Rev protein; rev; enhances nuclear export of unspliced and incompletely spliced viral mRNAs
   2062..2179    +  misc_feature   cPPT/CTS: central polypurine tract and central termination sequence of HIV-1
   2231..2534    +  enhancer       CMV enhancer: human cytomegalovirus immediate early enhancer
   2535..2738    +  promoter       CMV promoter: human cytomegalovirus (CMV) immediate early promoter
   2827..3150    +  CDS            FKBP1A: FKB1A_HUMAN - Also known as FKBP1, FKBP12. Experimental evidence at protein level: Swiss-Prot protein existence level 1. Keeps in an inactive conformation TGFBR1, the TGF-beta type I serine/threonine kinase receptor, preventing TGF-beta receptor activation in absence of ligand. Recruits SMAD7 to ACVR1B which prevents the association of SMAD2 and SMAD3 with the activin receptor complex, thereby blocking the activin signal. May modulate the RYR1 calcium channel activity. PPIases accelerate the folding of proteins. It catalyzes the cis-trans isomerization of proline imidic peptide bonds in oligop
   3157..3477    +  CDS            FKBP: human FK506-binding protein FKBP12 synthetic gene with alternative codons
   3496..4209    +  CDS            mEGFP: mEGFP is a basic (constitutively fluorescent) green fluorescent protein published in 2002, derived from Aequorea victoria. It has moderate acid sensitivity.
   4210..4244    +  misc_feature   MCS (fragment): multiple cloning site
   4246..5520    +  CDS            Wipi2: WIPI2_RAT - Experimental evidence at protein level: Swiss-Prot protein existence level 1. Component of the autophagy machinery that controls the major intracellular degradation process by which cytoplasmic materials are packaged into autophagosomes and delivered to lysosomes for degradation. Involved in an early step of the formation of preautophagosomal structures. Binds and is activated by phosphatidylinositol 3-phosphate (PtdIns3P) forming on membranes of the endoplasmic reticulum upon activation of the upstream ULK1 and PI3 kinases. Mediates ER-isolation membranes contacts by interacting w
   5531..6119    +  misc_feature   WPRE: woodchuck hepatitis virus posttranscriptional regulatory element
   6127..6192    +  CDS            nef (fragment): NEF_HV1Z2 - Experimental evidence at protein level: Swiss-Prot protein existence level 1. Extracellular Nef protein targets CD4(+) T-lymphocytes for apoptosis by interacting with CXCR4 surface receptors. From Human immunodeficiency virus type 1 group M subtype D (isolate Z2/CDC-Z34) (HIV-1).
   6194..6427    +  LTR            3' LTR (ΔU3): self-inactivating 3' long terminal repeat (LTR) from HIV-1
   6632..6736    +  promoter       AmpR promoter: bla
   6737..7597    +  CDS            AmpR: β-lactamase; bla; confers resistance to ampicillin, carbenicillin, and related antibiotics
   7768..8356    +  rep_origin     ori: high-copy-number ColE1/pMB1/pBR322/pUC origin of replication
   8539..8593    +  CDS            lacI (fragment): lac repressor; lacI; The lac repressor binds to the lac operator to inhibit transcription in E. coli. This inhibition can be relieved by adding lactose or isopropyl-β-D-thiogalactopyranoside (IPTG).
   8599..8692    +  rep_origin     SV40 ori (fragment): SV40 origin of replication
   8717..8754    +  CDS            lacI (fragment): lac repressor; lacI; The lac repressor binds to the lac operator to inhibit transcription in E. coli. This inhibition can be relieved by adding lactose or isopropyl-β-D-thiogalactopyranoside (IPTG).
   8767..8788    +  protein_bind   CAP binding site: CAP binding activates transcription in the presence of cAMP. E. coli catabolite activator protein
   8803..8833    +  promoter       lac promoter: promoter for the E. coli lac operon
   8841..8857    +  protein_bind   lac operator: The lac repressor binds to the lac operator to inhibit transcription in E. coli. This inhibition can be relieved by adding lactose or isopropyl-β-D-thiogalactopyranoside (IPTG). lac repressor encoded by lacI
   8891..8974    +  polyA_signal   SV40 poly(A) signal (fragment): SV40 polyadenylation signal
   9141..329     +  CDS            nef (fragment) (across the origin): NEF_HV1BR - Experimental evidence at protein level: Swiss-Prot protein existence level 1. Extracellular Nef protein targets CD4(+) T-lymphocytes for apoptosis by interacting with CXCR4 surface receptors (PubMed:14990729). From Human immunodeficiency virus type 1 group M subtype B (isolate BRU/LAI) (HIV-1).
>Addgene plasmid #223770 | pHAGE-FKBP-mEGFP-WIPI2d (R108E/R125E) | addgene full sequence | sequence record 448393 | Addgene NGS Result
TGGAAGGGCTAATTCACTCCCAAAGAAGACAAGATATCCTTGATCTGTGGATCTACCACACACAAGGCTA
CTTCCCTGATTAGCAGAACTACACACCAGGGCCAGGGGTCAGATATCCACTGACCTTTGGATGGTGCTAC
AAGCTAGTACCAGTTGAGCCAGATAAGGTAGAAGAGGCCAATAAAGGAGAGAACACCAGCTTGTTACACC
CTGTGAGCCTGCATGGGATGGATGACCCGGAGAGAGAAGTGTTAGAGTGGAGGTTTGACAGCCGCCTAGC
ATTTCATCACGTGGCCCGAGAGCTGCATCCGGAGTACTTCAAGAACTGCTGATATCGAGCTTGCTACAAG
GGACTTTCCGCTGGGGACTTTCCAGGGAGGCGTGGCCTGGGCGGGACTGGGGAGTGGCGAGCCCTCAGAT
CCTGCATATAAGCAGCTGCTTTTTGCCTGTACTGGGTCTCTCTGGTTAGACCAGATCTGAGCCTGGGAGC
TCTCTGGCTAACTAGGGAACCCACTGCTTAAGCCTCAATAAAGCTTGCCTTGAGTGCTTCAAGTAGTGTG
TGCCCGTCTGTTGTGTGACTCTGGTAACTAGAGATCCCTCAGACCCTTTTAGTCAGTGTGGAAAATCTCT
AGCAGTGGCGCCCGAACAGGGACTTGAAAGCGAAAGGGAAACCAGAGGAGCTCTCTCGACGCAGGACTCG
GCTTGCTGAAGCGCGCACGGCAAGAGGCGAGGGGCGGCGACTGGTGAGTACGCCAAAAATTTTGACTAGC
GGAGGCTAGAAGGAGAGAGATGGGTGCGAGAGCGTCAGTATTAAGCGGGGGAGAATTAGATCGCGATGGG
AAAAAATTCGGTTAAGGCCAGGGGGAAAGAAAAAATATAAATTAAAACATATAGTATGGGCAAGCAGGGA
GCTAGAACGATTCGCAGTTAATCCTGGCCTGTTAGAAACATCAGAAGGCTGTAGACAAATACTGGGACAG
CTACAACCATCCCTTCAGACAGGATCAGAAGAACTTAGATCATTATATAATACAGTAGCAACCCTCTATT
GTGTGCATCAAAGGATAGAGATAAAAGACACCAAGGAAGCTTTAGACAAGATAGAGGAAGAGCAAAACAA
AAGTAAGACCACCGCACAGCAAGCGGCCGGCCGCTGATCTTCAGACCTGGAGGAGGAGATATGAGGGACA
ATTGGAGAAGTGAATTATATAAATATAAAGTAGTAAAAATTGAACCATTAGGAGTAGCACCCACCAAGGC
AAAGAGAAGAGTGGTGCAGAGAGAAAAAAGAGCAGTGGGAATAGGAGCTTTGTTCCTTGGGTTCTTGGGA
GCAGCAGGAAGCACTATGGGCGCAGCGTCAATGACGCTGACGGTACAGGCCAGACAATTATTGTCTGGTA
TAGTGCAGCAGCAGAACAATTTGCTGAGGGCTATTGAGGCGCAACAGCATCTGTTGCAACTCACAGTCTG
GGGCATCAAGCAGCTCCAGGCAAGAATCCTGGCTGTGGAAAGATACCTAAAGGATCAACAGCTCCTGGGG
ATTTGGGGTTGCTCTGGAAAACTCATTTGCACCACTGCTGTGCCTTGGAATGCTAGTTGGAGTAATAAAT
CTCTGGAACAGATTTGGAATCACACGACCTGGATGGAGTGGGACAGAGAAATTAACAATTACACAAGCTT
AATACACTCCTTAATTGAAGAATCGCAAAACCAGCAAGAAAAGAATGAACAAGAATTATTGGAATTAGAT
AAATGGGCAAGTTTGTGGAATTGGTTTAACATAACAAATTGGCTGTGGTATATAAAATTATTCATAATGA
TAGTAGGAGGCTTGGTAGGTTTAAGAATAGTTTTTGCTGTACTTTCTATAGTGAATAGAGTTAGGCAGGG
ATATTCACCATTATCGTTTCAGACCCACCTCCCAACCCCGAGGGGACCCGACAGGCCCGAAGGAATAGAA
GAAGAAGGTGGAGAGAGAGACAGAGACAGATCCATTCGATTAGTGAACGGATCTCGACGGTATCGCCGAA
TTAATTCACAAATGGCAGTATTCATCCACAATTTTAAAAGAAAAGGGGGGATTGGGGGGTACAGTGCAGG
GGAAAGAATAGTAGACATAATAGCAACAGACATACAAACTAAAGAATTACAAAAACAAATTACAAAAATT
CAAAATTTTCGGGTTTATTACAGGGACAGCAGAGATCCAGTTTGGACTAGTGGAGTTCCGCGTTACATAA
CTTACGGTAAATGGCCCGCCTGGCTGACCGCCCAACGACCCCCGCCCATTGACGTCAATAATGACGTATG
TTCCCATAGTAACGCCAATAGGGACTTTCCATTGACGTCAATGGGTGGAGTATTTACGGTAAACTGCCCA
CTTGGCAGTACATCAAGTGTATCATATGCCAAGTACGCCCCCTATTGACGTCAATGACGGTAAATGGCCC
GCCTGGCATTATGCCCAGTACATGACCTTATGGGACTTTCCTACTTGGCAGTACATCTACGTATTAGTCA
TCGCTATTACCATGGTGATGCGGTTTTGGCAGTACATCAATGGGCGTGGATAGCGGTTTGACTCACGGGG
ATTTCCAAGTCTCCACCCCATTGACGTCAATGGGAGTTTGTTTTGGCACCAAAATCAACGGGACTTTCCA
AAATGTCGTAACAACTCCGCCCCATTGACGCAAATGGGCGGTAGGCGTGTACGGTGGGAGGTCTATATAA
GCAGAGCTCGTTTAGTGAACCGTCAGATCGCCTGGAGACGCCATCCACGCTGTTTTGACCTCCATAGAAG
ACACCGGCGGCCGCGGTACCGCCACCATGGGAGTGCAGGTGGAAACCATCTCCCCAGGAGACGGGCGCAC
CTTCCCCAAGCGCGGCCAGACCTGCGTGGTGCACTACACCGGGATGCTTGAAGATGGAAAGAAATTTGAT
TCCTCCCGGGACAGAAACAAGCCCTTTAAGTTTATGCTAGGCAAGCAGGAGGTGATCCGAGGCTGGGAAG
AAGGGGTTGCCCAGATGAGTGTGGGTCAGAGAGCCAAACTGACTATATCTCCAGATTATGCCTATGGTGC
CACTGGGCACCCAGGCATCATCCCACCACATGCCACTCTCGTCTTCGATGTGGAGCTTCTAAAACTGGAA
ACTAGAGGCGTGCAGGTCGAGACCATCAGCCCCGGCGACGGCCGCACCTTTCCCAAGAGAGGCCAGACTT
GCGTGGTCCACTACACCGGCATGCTGGAGGACGGCAAGAAGTTCGACAGCAGCCGCGACCGCAACAAGCC
CTTCAAGTTCATGCTGGGCAAACAGGAAGTGATCCGCGGCTGGGAGGAAGGCGTGGCTCAGATGAGCGTG
GGGCAGCGGGCCAAGCTGACCATCAGCCCCGACTATGCCTACGGCGCCACCGGCCACCCCGGCATCATCC
CCCCCCACGCCACCCTGGTGTTCGACGTGGAGCTGCTGAAGCTGGAGACTAGTACCGGTTCTAGAGTGAG
CAAGGGCGAGGAGCTGTTCACCGGGGTGGTGCCCATCCTGGTCGAGCTGGACGGCGACGTAAACGGCCAC
AAGTTCAGCGTGTCCGGCGAGGGCGAGGGCGATGCCACCTACGGCAAGCTGACCCTGAAGTTCATCTGCA
CCACCGGCAAGCTGCCCGTGCCCTGGCCCACCCTCGTGACCACCCTGACCTACGGCGTGCAGTGCTTCAG
CCGCTACCCCGACCACATGAAGCAGCACGACTTCTTCAAGTCCGCCATGCCCGAAGGCTACGTCCAGGAG
CGCACCATCTTCTTCAAGGACGACGGCAACTACAAGACCCGCGCCGAGGTGAAGTTCGAGGGCGACACCC
TGGTGAACCGCATCGAGCTGAAGGGCATCGACTTCAAGGAGGACGGCAACATCCTGGGGCACAAGCTGGA
GTACAACTACAACAGCCACAACGTCTATATCATGGCCGACAAGCAGAAGAACGGCATCAAGGTGAACTTC
AAGATCCGCCACAACATCGAGGACGGCAGCGTGCAGCTCGCCGACCACTACCAGCAGAACACCCCCATCG
GCGACGGCCCCGTGCTGCTGCCCGACAACCACTACCTGAGCACCCAGTCCAAGCTGAGCAAAGACCCCAA
CGAGAAGCGCGATCACATGGTCCTGCTGGAGTTCGTGACCGCCGCCGGGATCACTCTCGGCATGGACGAG
CTGTACAAGTCCGGACTCAGATCTCGAGCTCAAGCTTCGAATTCGATGAACCTGGCGAGCCAGAGCGGGG
AGGCCGGCGCCGGCCAGCTGCTCTTCGCCAACTTCAACCAGGACAACACGTCCCTAGCTGTTGGTAGTAA
GTCCGGTTATAAATTTTTCTCCCTTTCTTCTGTGGATAAGCTGGAACAGATCTATGAATGCACCGATACG
GAAGATGTGTGCATTGTAGAGAGATTGTTCTCCAGCAGCCTAGTGGCCATCGTGAGCCTTAAAGCACCAA
GGAAGCTAAAGGTTTGCCACTTTAAGAAGGGAACTGAGATCTGCAACTACAGCTACTCCAACACGATTCT
GGCTGTGAAGCTCAACGAACAGAGGCTGATAGTATGCCTGGAGGAGTCCCTGTACATCCACAACATTGAA
GACATGAAGGTGCTGCATACGATCAGGGAGACGCCTCCAAACCCTGCAGGCCTGTGTGCGCTGTCAATCA
ACAACGACAACTGCTACTTGGCGTACCCAGGGAGCGCGACCATCGGAGAGGTGCAGGTCTTCGATACCAT
TAATTTGAGAGCTGCAAACATGATTCCGGCTCACGACAGTCCTTTAGCGGCACTGGCCTTTGACGCAAGT
GGAACTAAACTTGCCACGGCTTCGGAGAAGGGGACCGTGATTAGGGTATTTTCCATTCCAGAAGGACAAA
AACTCTTTGAGTTTCGGAGAGGAGTAAAGAGGTGCGTGAGCATCTGCTCCCTGGCCTTCAGCATGGACGG
CATGTTCCTCTCCGCCTCCAGCAACACTGAGACCGTGCACATCTTCAAACTCGAGACTGTGAAAGAAAAA
CCCCCAGAGGAGCCCACCACCTGGACCGGGTACTTCGGGAAAGTGCTCATGGCCTCCACCAGCTACCTGC
CTTCCCAAGTGACAGAAATGTTCAACCAGGGCAGAGCCTTCGCCACGGTCCGCCTGCCATTCTGCGGCCA
CAAAAACATCTGCTCGCTAGCCACAATTCAGAAGATCCCGCGGTTGTTGGTGGGTGCCGCCGACGGGTAC
CTGTACATGTACAACCTGGACCCCCAGGAGGGCGGCGAGTGTGCCCTGATGAAGCAGCACCGGCTGGACG
GCAGTCTGGAAACGACCAATGAGATCTTGGACTCTGCCTCTCACGACTGCCCCTTAGTCACTCAGACATA
CGGCGCAGCTGCAGGAAAAGCCTACACAGACGACCTGGGTGCTGTGGGTGGCGCCTGCCTGGAGGACGAG
GCCAGCGCCCTGCGCCTGGATGAGGACAGCGAGCACCCGCCCATGATTCTTCGGACTGACTGAGGATCCT
AATCAACCTCTGGATTACAAAATTTGTGAAAGATTGACTGGTATTCTTAACTATGTTGCTCCTTTTACGC
TATGTGGATACGCTGCTTTAATGCCTTTGTATCATGCTATTGCTTCCCGTATGGCTTTCATTTTCTCCTC
CTTGTATAAATCCTGGTTGCTGTCTCTTTATGAGGAGTTGTGGCCCGTTGTCAGGCAACGTGGCGTGGTG
TGCACTGTGTTTGCTGACGCAACCCCCACTGGTTGGGGCATTGCCACCACCTGTCAGCTCCTTTCCGGGA
CTTTCGCTTTCCCCCTCCCTATTGCCACGGCGGAACTCATCGCCGCCTGCCTTGCCCGCTGCTGGACAGG
GGCTCGGCTGTTGGGCACTGACAATTCCGTGGTGTTGTCGGGGAAATCATCGTCCTTTCCTTGGCTGCTC
GCCTGTGTTGCCACCTGGATTCTGCGCGGGACGTCCTTCTGCTACGTCCCTTCGGCCCTCAATCCAGCGG
ACCTTCCTTCCCGCGGCCTGCTGCCGGCTCTGCGGCCTCTTCCGCGTCTTCGCCTTCGCCCTCAGACGAG
TCGGATCTCCCTTTGGGCCGCCTCCCCGCCTGAGATCCTTTAAGACCAATGACTTACAAGGCAGCTGTAG
ATCTTAGCCACTTTTTAAAAGAAAAGGGGGGACTGGAAGGGCTAATTCACTCCCAACGAAGACAAGATCT
GCTTTTTGCTTGTACTGGGTCTCTCTGGTTAGACCAGATCTGAGCCTGGGAGCTCTCTGGCTAACTAGGG
AACCCACTGCTTAAGCCTCAATAAAGCTTGCCTTGAGTGCTTCAAGTAGTGTGTGCCCGTCTGTTGTGTG
ACTCTGGTAACTAGAGATCCCTCAGACCCTTTTAGTCAGTGTGGAAAATCTCTAGCAGTAGTAGTTCATG
TCATCTTATTATTCAGTATTTATAACTTGCAAAGAAATGAATATCAGAGAGTGAGAGGCCCGGGTTAATT
AAGGAAAGGGCTAGATCATTCTTGAAGACGAAAGGGCCTCGTGATACGCCTATTTTTATAGGTTAATGTC
ATGATAATAATGGTTTCTTAGACGTCAGGTGGCACTTTTCGGGGAAATGTGCGCGGAACCCCTATTTGTT
TATTTTTCTAAATACATTCAAATATGTATCCGCTCATGAGACAATAACCCTGATAAATGCTTCAATAATA
TTGAAAAAGGAAGAGTATGAGTATTCAACATTTCCGTGTCGCCCTTATTCCCTTTTTTGCGGCATTTTGC
CTTCCTGTTTTTGCTCACCCAGAAACGCTGGTGAAAGTAAAAGATGCTGAAGATCAGTTGGGTGCACGAG
TGGGTTACATCGAACTGGATCTCAACAGCGGTAAGATCCTTGAGAGTTTTCGCCCCGAAGAACGTTTTCC
AATGATGAGCACTTTTAAAGTTCTGCTATGTGGCGCGGTATTATCCCGTGTTGACGCCGGGCAAGAGCAA
CTCGGTCGCCGCATACACTATTCTCAGAATGACTTGGTTGAGTACTCACCAGTCACAGAAAAGCATCTTA
CGGATGGCATGACAGTAAGAGAATTATGCAGTGCTGCCATAACCATGAGTGATAACACTGCGGCCAACTT
ACTTCTGACAACGATCGGAGGACCGAAGGAGCTAACCGCTTTTTTGCACAACATGGGGGATCATGTAACT
CGCCTTGATCGTTGGGAACCGGAGCTGAATGAAGCCATACCAAACGACGAGCGTGACACCACGATGCCTG
TAGCAATGGCAACAACGTTGCGCAAACTATTAACTGGCGAACTACTTACTCTAGCTTCCCGGCAACAATT
AATAGACTGGATGGAGGCGGATAAAGTTGCAGGACCACTTCTGCGCTCGGCCCTTCCGGCTGGCTGGTTT
ATTGCTGATAAATCTGGAGCCGGTGAGCGTGGGTCTCGCGGTATCATTGCAGCACTGGGGCCAGATGGTA
AGCCCTCCCGTATCGTAGTTATCTACACGACGGGGAGTCAGGCAACTATGGATGAACGAAATAGACAGAT
CGCTGAGATAGGTGCCTCACTGATTAAGCATTGGTAACTGTCAGACCAAGTTTACTCATATATACTTTAG
ATTGATTTAAAACTTCATTTTTAATTTAAAAGGATCTAGGTGAAGATCCTTTTTGATAATCTCATGACCA
AAATCCCTTAACGTGAGTTTTCGTTCCACTGAGCGTCAGACCCCGTAGAAAAGATCAAAGGATCTTCTTG
AGATCCTTTTTTTCTGCGCGTAATCTGCTGCTTGCAAACAAAAAAACCACCGCTACCAGCGGTGGTTTGT
TTGCCGGATCAAGAGCTACCAACTCTTTTTCCGAAGGTAACTGGCTTCAGCAGAGCGCAGATACCAAATA
CTGTTCTTCTAGTGTAGCCGTAGTTAGGCCACCACTTCAAGAACTCTGTAGCACCGCCTACATACCTCGC
TCTGCTAATCCTGTTACCAGTGGCTGCTGCCAGTGGCGATAAGTCGTGTCTTACCGGGTTGGACTCAAGA
CGATAGTTACCGGATAAGGCGCAGCGGTCGGGCTGAACGGGGGGTTCGTGCACACAGCCCAGCTTGGAGC
GAACGACCTACACCGAACTGAGATACCTACAGCGTGAGCTATGAGAAAGCGCCACGCTTCCCGAAGGGAG
AAAGGCGGACAGGTATCCGGTAAGCGGCAGGGTCGGAACAGGAGAGCGCACGAGGGAGCTTCCAGGGGGA
AACGCCTGGTATCTTTATAGTCCTGTCGGGTTTCGCCACCTCTGACTTGAGCGTCGATTTTTGTGATGCT
CGTCAGGGGGGCGGAGCCTATGGAAAAACGCCAGCAACGCGGCCTTTTTACGGTTCCTGGCCTTTTGCTG
GCCTTTTGCTCACATGTTCTTTCCTGCGTTATCCCCTGATTCTGTGGATAACCGTATTACCGCCTTTGAG
TGAGCTGATACCGCTCGCCGCAGCCGAACGACCGAGCGCAGCGAGTCAGTGAGCGAGGAAGCGGAAGAGC
GCCCAATACGCAAACCGCCTCTCCCCGCGCGTTGGCCGATTCATTAATGCAGCAAGCTCATGGCTGACTA
ATTTTTTTTATTTATGCAGAGGCCGAGGCCGCCTCGGCCTCTGAGCTATTCCAGAAGTAGTGAGGAGGCT
TTTTTGGAGGCCTAGGCTTTTGCAAAAAGCTCCCCGTGGCACGACAGGTTTCCCGACTGGAAAGCGGGCA
GTGAGCGCAACGCAATTAATGTGAGTTAGCTCACTCATTAGGCACCCCAGGCTTTACACTTTATGCTTCC
GGCTCGTATGTTGTGTGGAATTGTGAGCGGATAACAATTTCACACAGGAAACAGCTATGACATGATTACG
AATTTCACAAATAAAGCATTTTTTTCACTGCATTCTAGTTGTGGTTTGTCCAAACTCATCAATGTATCTT
ATCATGTCTGGATCAACTGGATAACTCAAGCTAACCAAAATCATCCCAAACTTCCCACCCCATACCCTAT
TACCACTGCCAATTACCTGTGGTTTCATTTACTCTAAACCTGTGATTCCTCTGAATTATTTTCATTTTAA
AGAAATTGTATTTGTTAAATATGTACTACAAACTTAGTAGT
